>Addgene plasmid #51449 | TALEN-CCR5R18-NtermN3 | depositor full sequence | sequence record 78495 | TALEN CCR5 Right (R18) N3 N-term
GACGGATCGGGAGATCTCCCGATCCCCTATGGTCGACTCTCAGTACAATCTGCTCTGATGCCGCATAGTT
AAGCCAGTATCTGCTCCCTGCTTGTGTGTTGGAGGTCGCTGAGTAGTGCGCGAGCAAAATTTAAGCTACA
ACAAGGCAAGGCTTGACCGACAATTGCATGAAGAATCTGCTTAGGGTTAGGCGTTTTGCGCTGCTTCGCG
ATGTACGGGCCAGATATACGCGTTGACATTGATTATTGACTAGTTATTAATAGTAATCAATTACGGGGTC
ATTAGTTCATAGCCCATATATGGAGTTCCGCGTTACATAACTTACGGTAAATGGCCCGCCTGGCTGACCG
CCCAACGACCCCCGCCCATTGACGTCAATAATGACGTATGTTCCCATAGTAACGCCAATAGGGACTTTCC
ATTGACGTCAATGGGTGGACTATTTACGGTAAACTGCCCACTTGGCAGTACATCAAGTGTATCATATGCC
AAGTACGCCCCCTATTGACGTCAATGACGGTAAATGGCCCGCCTGGCATTATGCCCAGTACATGACCTTA
TGGGACTTTCCTACTTGGCAGTACATCTACGTATTAGTCATCGCTATTACCATGGTGATGCGGTTTTGGC
AGTACATCAATGGGCGTGGATAGCGGTTTGACTCACGGGGATTTCCAAGTCTCCACCCCATTGACGTCAA
TGGGAGTTTGTTTTGGCACCAAAATCAACGGGACTTTCCAAAATGTCGTAACAACTCCGCCCCATTGACG
CAAATGGGCGGTAGGCGTGTACGGTGGGAGGTCTATATAAGCAGAGCTCTCTGGCTAACTAGAGAACCCA
CTGCTTACTGGCTTATCGAAATTAATACGACTCACTATAGGGAGACCCAAGCTGGCTAGCACCATGGACT
ACAAAGACCATGACGGTGATTATAAAGATCATGACATCGATTACAAGGATGACGATGACAAGATGGCCCC
CAAGAAGAAGAGGAAGGTGGGCATTCACCGCGGGGTACCTATGGTGGACTTGAGGACACTCGGTTATTCG
CAACAGCAACAGGAGAAAATCAAGCCTAAGGTCAGGAGCACCGTCGCGCAACACCACGAGGCGCTTGTGG
GGCATGGCTTCACTCATGCGCATATTGTCGCGCTTTCACAGCACCCTGCGGCGCTTGGGACGGTGGCTGT
CAAATACCAAGATATGATTGCGGCCCTGCCCGAAGCCACGCACGAGGCAATTGTAGGGGTCGGTAAACAG
TGGTCGGGAGCGCGAGCACTTGAGGCGCTGCTGACTGTGGCGGGTGAGCTTAGGGGGCCTCCGCTCCAGC
TCGACACCGGGCAGCTGCTGCAGATCGCGCAGCAGGGGGGAGTAACAGCGGTAGAGGCAGTGCACGCCTG
GCGCAATGCGCTCACCGGGGCCCCCTTGAACCTGACCCCAGACCAGGTAGTCGCAATCGCGTCACATGAC
GGGGGAAAGCAAGCCCTGGAAACCGTGCAAAGGTTGTTGCCGGTCCTTTGTCAAGACCACGGCCTTACAC
CGGAGCAAGTCGTGGCCATTGCAAGCAATGGGGGTGGCAAACAGGCTCTTGAGACGGTTCAGAGACTTCT
CCCAGTTCTCTGTCAAGCCCACGGGCTGACTCCCGATCAAGTTGTAGCGATTGCGTCCAACGGTGGAGGG
AAACAAGCATTGGAGACTGTCCAACGGCTCCTTCCCGTGTTGTGTCAAGCCCACGGTTTGACGCCTGCAC
AAGTGGTCGCCATCGCCAGCCATGATGGCGGTAAGCAGGCGCTGGAAACAGTACAGCGCCTGCTGCCTGT
ACTGTGCCAGGATCATGGACTGACCCCAGACCAGGTAGTCGCAATCGCGTCACATGACGGGGGAAAGCAA
GCCCTGGAAACCGTGCAAAGGTTGTTGCCGGTCCTTTGTCAAGACCACGGCCTTACACCGGAGCAAGTCG
TGGCCATTGCAAGCAACATCGGTGGCAAACAGGCTCTTGAGACGGTTCAGAGACTTCTCCCAGTTCTCTG
TCAAGCCCACGGGCTGACTCCCGATCAAGTTGTAGCGATTGCGAATAACAATGGAGGGAAACAAGCATTG
GAGACTGTCCAACGGCTCCTTCCCGTGTTGTGTCAAGCCCACGGTTTGACGCCTGCACAAGTGGTCGCCA
TCGCCTCCAATATTGGCGGTAAGCAGGCGCTGGAAACAGTACAGCGCCTGCTGCCTGTACTGTGCCAGGA
TCATGGACTGACCCCAGACCAGGTAGTCGCAATCGCGTCGAACATTGGGGGAAAGCAAGCCCTGGAAACC
GTGCAAAGGTTGTTGCCGGTCCTTTGTCAAGACCACGGCCTTACACCGGAGCAAGTCGTGGCCATTGCAA
GCAATGGGGGTGGCAAACAGGCTCTTGAGACGGTTCAGAGACTTCTCCCAGTTCTCTGTCAAGCCCACGG
GCTGACTCCCGATCAAGTTGTAGCGATTGCGTCCAACGGTGGAGGGAAACAAGCATTGGAGACTGTCCAA
CGGCTCCTTCCCGTGTTGTGTCAAGCCCACGGTTTGACGCCTGCACAAGTGGTCGCCATCGCCAACAACA
ACGGCGGTAAGCAGGCGCTGGAAACAGTACAGCGCCTGCTGCCTGTACTGTGCCAGGATCATGGACTGAC
CCCAGACCAGGTAGTCGCAATCGCGTCGAACATTGGGGGAAAGCAAGCCCTGGAAACCGTGCAAAGGTTG
TTGCCGGTCCTTTGTCAAGACCACGGCCTTACACCGGAGCAAGTCGTGGCCATTGCAAGCAATGGGGGTG
GCAAACAGGCTCTTGAGACGGTTCAGAGACTTCTCCCAGTTCTCTGTCAAGCCCACGGGCTGACTCCCGA
TCAAGTTGTAGCGATTGCGTCGAACATTGGAGGGAAACAAGCATTGGAGACTGTCCAACGGCTCCTTCCC
GTGTTGTGTCAAGCCCACGGTTTGACGCCTGCACAAGTGGTCGCCATCGCCAGCCATGATGGCGGTAAGC
AGGCGCTGGAAACAGTACAGCGCCTGCTGCCTGTACTGTGCCAGGATCATGGACTGACACCCGAACAGGT
GGTCGCCATTGCTTCTAATGGGGGAGGACGGCCAGCCTTGGAGTCCATCGTAGCCCAATTGTCCAGGCCC
GATCCCGCGTTGGCTGCGTTAACGAATGACCATCTGGTGGCGTTGGCATGTCTTGGTGGACGACCCGCGC
TCGATGCAGTCAAAAAGGGTCTGCCTCATGCTCCCGCATTGATCAAAAGAACCAACCGGCGGATTCCCGA
GAGAACTTCCCATCGAGTCGCGGGATCCCAACTAGTCAAAAGTGAACTGGAGGAGAAGAAATCTGAACTT
CGTCATAAATTGAAATATGTGCCTCATGAATATATTGAATTAATTGAAATTGCCAGAAATTCCACTCAGG
ATAGAATTCTTGAAATGAAGGTAATGGAATTTTTTATGAAAGTTTATGGATATAGAGGTAAACATTTGGG
TGGATCAAGGAAACCGGACGGAGCAATTTATACTGTCGGATCTCCTATTGATTACGGTGTGATCGTGGAT
ACTAAAGCTTATAGCGGAGGTTATAATCTGCCAATTGGCCAAGCAGATGAAATGCAACGATATGTCAAAG
AAAATCAAACACGAAACAAACATATCAACCCTAATGAATGGTGGAAAGTCTATCCATCTTCTGTAACGGA
ATTTAAGTTTTTATTTGTGAGTGGTCACTTTAAAGGAAACTACAAAGCTCAGCTTACACGATTAAATCAT
AAGACTAATTGTAATGGAGCTGTTCTTAGTGTAGAAGAGCTTTTAATTGGTGGAGAAATGATTAAAGCCG
GCACATTAACCTTAGAGGAAGTGAGACGGAAATTTAATAACGGCGAGATAAACTTTTAAGGGCCCTTCGA
AGGTAAGCCTATCCCTAACCCTCTCCTCGGTCTCGATTCTACGCGTACCGGTCATCATCACCATCACCAT
TGAGTTTAAACCCGCTGATCAGCCTCGACTGTGCCTTCTAGTTGCCAGCCATCTGTTGTTTGCCCCTCCC
CCGTGCCTTCCTTGACCCTGGAAGGTGCCACTCCCACTGTCCTTTCCTAATAAAATGAGGAAATTGCATC
GCATTGTCTGAGTAGGTGTCATTCTATTCTGGGGGGTGGGGTGGGGCAGGACAGCAAGGGGGAGGATTGG
GAAGACAATAGCAGGCATGCTGGGGATGCGGTGGGCTCTATGGCTTCTGAGGCGGAAAGAACCAGCTGGG
GCTCTAGGGGGTATCCCC
[124 nt withheld, positions 4289-4412]
C
[32 nt withheld, positions 4414-4445]
CA
[57 nt withheld, positions 4448-4504]
A
[49 nt withheld, positions 4506-4554]
CCTTTGACGTTGGAGTCCACGTTCTTT
[37 nt withheld, positions 4582-4618]
ACCCTATCTCGGTCTATTCTTTTGATTTATAAGGGATTTTGGGGATTTCGGCCTATTGGTTAAAAAATGA
GCTGATTTAACAAAAATTTAACGCGAATTAATTCTGTGGAATGTGTGTCAGTTAGGGTGTGGAAAGTCCC
CAGGCTCCCCAGGCAGGCAGAAGTATGCAAAGCATGCATCTCAATTAGTCAGCAACCAGGTGTGGAAAGT
CCCCAGGCTCCCCAGCAGGCAGAAGTATGCAAAGCATGCATCTCAATTAGTCAGCAACCATAGTCCCGCC
CCTAACTCCGCCCATCCCGCCCCTAACTCCGCCCAGTTCCGCCCATTCTCCGCCCCATGGCTGACTAATT
TTTTTTATTTATGCAGAGGCCGAGGCCGCCTCTGCCTCTGAGCTATTCCAGAAGTAGTGAGGAGGCTTTT
TTGGAGGCCTAGGCTTTTGCAAAAAGCTCCCGGGAGCTTGTATATCCATTTTCGGATCTGATCAGCACGT
GTTGACAATTAATCATCGGCATAGTATATCGGCATAGTATAATACGACAAGGTGAGGAACTAAACCATGG
CCAAGCCTTTGTCTCAAGAAGAATCCACCCTCATTGAAAGAGCAACGGCTACAATCAACAGCATCCCCAT
CTCTGAAGACTACAGCGTCGCCAGCGCAGCTCTCTCTAGCGACGGCCGCATCTTCACTGGTGTCAATGTA
TATCATTTTACTGGGGGACCTTGTGCAGAACTCGTGGTGCTGGGCACTGCTGCTGCTGCGGCAGCTGGCA
ACCTGACTTGTATCGTCGCGATCGGAAATGAGAACAGGGGCATCTTGAGCCCCTGCGGACGGTGTCGACA
GGTGCTTCTCGATCTGCATCCTGGGATCAAAGCGATAGTGAAGGACAGTGATGGACAGCCGACGGCAGTT
GGGATTCGTGAATTGCTGCCCTCTGGTTATGTGTGGGAGGGCTAAGCACTTCGTGGCCGAGGAGCAGGAC
TGACACGTGCTACGAGATTTCGATTCCACCGCCGCCTTCTATGAAAGGTTGGGCTTCGGAATCGTTTTCC
GGGACGCCGGCTGGATGATCCTCCAGCGCGGGGATCTCATGCTGGAGTTCTTCGCCCACCCCAACTTGTT
TATTGCAGCTTATAATGGTTACAAATAAAGCAATAGCATCACAAATTTCACAAATAAAGCATTTTTTTCA
CTGCATTCTAGTTGTGGTTTGTCCAAACTCATCAATGTATCTTATCATGTCTGTATACCGTCGACCTCTA
GCTAGAGCTTGGCGTAATCATGGTCATAGCTGTTTCCTGTGTGAAATTGTTATCCGCTCACAATTCCACA
CAACATACGAGCCGGAAGCATAAAGTGTAAAGCCTGGGGTGCCTAATGAGTGAGCTAACTCACATTAATT
GCGTTGCGCTCACTGCCCGCTTTCCAGTCGGGAAACCTGTCGTGCCAGCTGCATTAATGAATCGGCCAAC
GCGCGGGGAGAGGCGGTTTGCGTATTGGGCGCTCTTCCGCTTCCTCGCTCACTGACTCGCTGCGCTCGGT
CGTTCGGCTGCGGCGAGCGGTATCAGCTCACTCAAAGGCGGTAATACGGTTATCCACAGAATCAGGGGAT
AACGCAGGAAAGAACATGTGAGCAAAAGGCCAGCAAAAGGCCAGGAACCGTAAAAAGGCCGCGTTGCTGG
CGTTTTTCCATAGGCTCCGCCCCCCTGACGAGCATCACAAAAATCGACGCTCAAGTCAGAGGTGGCGAAA
CCCGACAGGACTATAAAGATACCAGGCGTTTCCCCCTGGAAGCTCCCTCGTGCGCTCTCCTGTTCCGACC
CTGCCGCTTACCGGATACCTGTCCGCCTTTCTCCCTTCGGGAAGCGTGGCGCTTTCTCAATGCTCACGCT
GTAGGTATCTCAGTTCGGTGTAGGTCGTTCGCTCCAAGCTGGGCTGTGTGCACGAACCCCCCGTTCAGCC
CGACCGCTGCGCCTTATCCGGTAACTATCGTCTTGAGTCCAACCCGGTAAGACACGACTTATCGCCACTG
GCAGCAGCCACTGGTAACAGGATTAGCAGAGCGAGGTATGTAGGCGGTGCTACAGAGTTCTTGAAGTGGT
GGCCTAACTACGGCTACACTAGAAGGACAGTATTTGGTATCTGCGCTCTGCTGAAGCCAGTTACCTTCGG
AAAAAGAGTTGGTAGCTCTTGATCCGGCAAACAAACCACCGCTGGTAGCGGTGGTTTTTTTGTTTGCAAG
CAGCAGATTACGCGCAGAAAAAAAGGATCTCAAGAAGATCCTTTGATCTTTTCTACGGGGTCTGACGCTC
AGTGGAACGAAAACTCACGTTAAGGGATTTTGGTCATGAGATTATCAAAAAGGATCTTCACCTAGATCCT
TTTAAATTAAAAATGAAGTTTTAAATCAATCTAAAGTATATATGAGTAAACTTGGTCTGACAGTTACCAA
TGCTTAATCAGTGAGGCACCTATCTCAGCGATCTGTCTATTTCGTTCATCCATAGTTGCCTGACTCCCCG
TCGTGTAGATAACTACGATACGGGAGGGCTTACCATCTGGCCCCAGTGCTGCAATGATACCGCGAGACCC
ACGCTCACCGGCTCCAGATTTATCAGCAATAAACCAGCCAGCCGGAAGGGCCGAGCGCAGAAGTGGTCCT
GCAACTTTATCCGCCTCCATCCAGTCTATTAATTGTTGCCGGGAAGCTAGAGTAAGTAGTTCGCCAGTTA
ATAGTTTGCGCAACGTTGTTGCCATTGCTACAGGCATCGTGGTGTCACGCTCGTCGTTTGGTATGGCTTC
ATTCAGCTCCGGTTCCCAACGATCAAGGCGAGTTACATGATCCCCCATGTTGTGCAAAAAAGCGGTTAGC
TCCTTCGGTCCTCCGATCGTTGTCAGAAGTAAGTTGGCCGCAGTGTTATCACTCATGGTTATGGCAGCAC
TGCATAATTCTCTTACTGTCATGCCATCCGTAAGATGCTTTTCTGTGACTGGTGAGTACTCAACCAAGTC
ATTCTGAGAATAGTGTATGCGGCGACCGAGTTGCTCTTGCCCGGCGTCAATACGGGATAATACCGCGCCA
CATAGCAGAACTTTAAAAGTGCTCATCATTGGAAAACGTTCTTCGGGGCGAAAACTCTCAAGGATCTTAC
CGCTGTTGAGATCCAGTTCGATGTAACCCACTCGTGCACCCAACTGATCTTCAGCATCTTTTACTTTCAC
CAGCGTTTCTGGGTGAGCAAAAACAGGAAGGCAAAATGCCGCAAAAAAGGGAATAAGGGCGACACGGAAA
TGTTGAATACTCATACTCTTCCTTTTTCAATATTATTGAAGCATTTATCAGGGTTATTGTCTCATGAGCG
GATACATATTTGAATGTATTTAGAAAAATAAACAAATAGGGGTTCCGCGCACATTTCCCCGAAAAGTGCC
ACCTGACGTC
Features (pLannotate 1.2.2; 26 found; start..end, strand, type, name):
     36..80      -  misc_feature   bom (fragment): basis of mobility region from pBR322
    235..614     +  enhancer       CMV enhancer: human cytomegalovirus immediate early enhancer
    615..818     +  promoter       CMV promoter: human cytomegalovirus (CMV) immediate early promoter
    814..847     +  LTR            5' LTR (truncated) (fragment): truncated 5' long terminal repeat (LTR) from HIV-1
    863..881     +  promoter       T7 promoter: promoter for bacteriophage T7 RNA polymerase
    907..972     +  CDS            3xFLAG: three tandem FLAG® epitope tags, followed by an enterokinase cleavage site
   1024..1533    +  CDS            avrBs3 (fragment): AVRB3_XANEU - Experimental evidence at protein level: Swiss-Prot protein existence level 1. Avirulence protein. Acts as a transcription factor in C.annuum plants. In susceptible plants lacking the Bs3 resistance gene induces expression of a number of genes, including genes homologous to a family of auxin-induced genes, alpha-expansin genes, pectate lyase, anthocyanidin glucoside rhamnosyl transferase and at least one transcription factor, UPA20. Their expression leads to plant hypertrophy in mesophyll cells, probably mainly mediated by UPA20 (PubMed:17962565). In resistant plants induces the h
   3124..3330    +  CDS            pthXo1 (fragment): PTHX1_XANOP - Also known as tal2b. Experimental evidence at protein level: Swiss-Prot protein existence level 1. Avirulence protein. Acts as a transcription factor in rice, inducing expression of a number of host genes including SWEET11 (Os8N3, XA13, AC Q6YZF3) in susceptible plants with the Xa13 allele. Plants with the xa13 allele, which has an altered promoter, are resistant to bacterial blight caused by this bacterial strain and do not induce SWEET11. The xa13 allele elicits an atypical hypersensitive response (HR). PthXo1 binds SWEET11 promoter DNA in a sequence-specific manner. From Xanth
   3319..3906    +  CDS            FokI cleavage domain: nonspecific DNA cleavage domain of the FokI endonuclease (Li et al., 1992) must dimerize to be catalytically active
   3922..3963    +  CDS            V5 tag: epitope tag from simian virus 5
   4019..4243    +  polyA_signal   bGH poly(A) signal: bovine growth hormone polyadenylation signal
   4247..4268    +  promoter       SV40 promoter (fragment): SV40 enhancer and early promoter
   4289..4717    +  rep_origin     f1 ori (sequence partly withheld): f1 bacteriophage origin of replication; arrow indicates direction of (+) strand synthesis
   4731..5061    +  promoter       SV40 promoter: SV40 enhancer and early promoter
   5109..5156    +  promoter       EM7 promoter: synthetic bacterial promoter&nbsp
   5175..5573    +  CDS            BSD: blasticidin S deaminase; Aspergillus terreus BSD; confers resistance to blasticidin
   5574..5601    +  CDS            BleoR (fragment): antibiotic-binding protein; Sh ble from Streptoalloteichus hindustanus; confers resistance to bleomycin, phleomycin, and Zeocin™
   5611..5736    +  CDS            ble (fragment): BLE_KLEPN - Experimental evidence at protein level: Swiss-Prot protein existence level 1. Binding protein with a strong affinity to the bleomycin family of antibiotics. Binds to CL990; an antimitotic-antibiotic compound. From Klebsiella pneumoniae.
   5731..5852    +  polyA_signal   SV40 poly(A) signal: SV40 polyadenylation signal
   5925..5941    -  protein_bind   lac operator: The lac repressor binds to the lac operator to inhibit transcription in E. coli. This inhibition can be relieved by adding lactose or isopropyl-β-D-thiogalactopyranoside (IPTG). lac repressor encoded by lacI
   5949..5979    -  promoter       lac promoter: promoter for the E. coli lac operon
   5994..6015    -  protein_bind   CAP binding site: CAP binding activates transcription in the presence of cAMP. E. coli catabolite activator protein
   6028..6120    -  CDS            lacI (fragment): lac repressor; lacI; The lac repressor binds to the lac operator to inhibit transcription in E. coli. This inhibition can be relieved by adding lactose or isopropyl-β-D-thiogalactopyranoside (IPTG).
   6303..6891    -  rep_origin     ori: high-copy-number ColE1/pMB1/pBR322/pUC origin of replication
   7062..7922    -  CDS            AmpR: β-lactamase; bla; confers resistance to ampicillin, carbenicillin, and related antibiotics
   7923..8027    -  promoter       AmpR promoter: bla
