[The description below was written by a language model from this plasmid's Addgene catalogue record and pLannotate feature annotations shown in this document.]
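Description:
TALEN-CCR5R18-NtermN3 is an 8,058 bp mammalian expression plasmid built on the JDS70 TALEN backbone. It encodes the right-half (R18) TAL effector nuclease directed against the CCR5A target site. It is propagated in E. coli through a high-copy ColE1/pUC-type origin with ampicillin selection (AmpR under its own promoter), and it also carries an f1 phage origin. A second cassette places a blasticidin S deaminase gene under the SV40 early promoter and the bacterial EM7 promoter, followed by an SV40 poly(A) signal. This could allow blasticidin selection in mammalian cells, although the catalogue entry does not mention that use. Short bleomycin-resistance, lacI and HIV-1 LTR matches in the annotation are only fragments and are probably backbone remnants or chance matches.

The nuclease is transcribed from the CMV enhancer/promoter and terminated by the bGH poly(A) signal. A T7 promoter upstream of the coding region would permit in vitro transcription. The roughly 3 kb synthetic open reading frame begins with an N-terminal 3xFLAG tag. It continues through a Δ152 TAL N-terminal domain, the DNA-binding repeat array and a +63 TAL C-terminal segment; these regions are annotated by homology to the Xanthomonas effectors AvrBs3 and PthXo1, with the central repeats left unannotated. It ends in the FokI cleavage domain in its KK obligate-heterodimer form, so cleavage requires pairing with a complementary partner TALEN bound at the adjacent left half-site. A V5 tag sequence lies just downstream of FokI.

The "N3" designation refers to three substitutions in the N-terminal domain, K150Q, K153Q and R154Q, each replacing a cationic residue with glutamine. The construct comes from work profiling TALEN specificity and engineering variants with improved DNA-cleavage specificity, and it serves as a tool for testing such variants at the CCR5 locus.
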