Addgene plasmid #51449: TALEN-CCR5R18-NtermN3
Purpose: Expresses TALEN targeting right CCR5A site (R18) with N3 N-terminal domain
Depositing lab: David Liu. Depositing organization: Harvard University. Publication: Broad specificity profiling of TALENs results in engineered nucleases with improved DNA-cleavage specificity. Guilinger JP, Pattanayak V, Reyon D, Tsai SQ, Sander JD, Joung JK, Liu DR. Nat Methods. 2014 Apr;11(4):429-35. doi: 10.1038/nmeth.2845. Epub 2014 Feb 16. PubMed 24531420.
Backbone
  Vector backbone: JDS70
  Backbone manufacturer: Joung lab
  Backbone size w/o insert (bp): 5055
  Total vector size (bp): 8058
  Modifications to backbone: TAL N-terminal: ∆152 (Miller et al. 2011) TAL C-terminus: +63 (Miller et al. 2011) FOKI: KK
  Vector type: Mammalian Expression, TALEN
Growth in bacteria
  Bacterial resistance: Ampicillin, 100 μg/mL
  Growth temperature: 37°C
  Growth strain: XL1 Blue
  Copy number: High Copy
Gene/Insert
  Gene/Insert name: TALEN CCR5 Right (R18) N3 N-term
  Species: Synthetic
  Insert size (bp): 3003
  Mutation: K150Q, K153Q, and R154Q
  Promoter: CMV
  Tag / fusion protein: 3xFLAG (N terminal on insert); Fok1 KK variant (C terminal on insert)
  Cloning method: Ligation Independent Cloning
  Sequencing primers: 5′ TAATACGACTCACTATAGG; 3′ GCTGATCAGCGGGTTTAAAC
Terms and licenses: Academic/Nonprofit Terms; Industry Terms: Not Available to Industry
How to cite: TALEN-CCR5R18-NtermN3 was a gift from David Liu (Addgene plasmid # 51449 ; http://n2t.net/addgene:51449 ; RRID:Addgene_51449)
