>Addgene plasmid #51449 | TALEN-CCR5R18-NtermN3 | depositor partial sequence | sequence record 78496 | T7
TAAAGACATGACGGTGATTATAAAGATCATGACATCGATTACAAGGATGACGATGACAAGATGGCCCCCA
AGAAGAAGAGGAAGGTGGGCATTCACCGCGGGGTACCTATGGTGGACTTGAGGACACTCGGTTATTCGCA
ACAGCAACAGGAGAAAATCAAGCCTAAGGTCAGGAGCACCGTCGCGCAACACCACGAGGCGCTTGTGGGG
CATGGCTTCACTCATGCGCATATTGTCGCGCTTTCACAGCACCCTGCGGCGCTTGGGACGGTGGCTGTCA
AATACCAAGATATGATTGCGGCCCTGCCCGAAGCCACGCACGAGGCAATTGTAGGGGTCGGTAAACAGTG
GTCGGGAGCGCGAGCACTTGAGGCGCTGCTGACTGTGGCGGGTGAGCTTAGGGGGCCTCCGCTCCAGCTC
GACACCGGGCAGCTGCTGCAGATCGCGCAGCAGGGGGGAGTAACAGCGGTAGAGGCAGTGCACGCCTGGC
GCAATGCGCTCACCGGGGCCCCCTTGAACCTGACCCCAGACCAGGTAGTCGCAATCGCGTCACATGACGG
GGGAAAGCAAGCCCTGGAAACCGTGCAAAGGTTGTTGCCGGTCCTTTGTCAAGACCACGGCCTTACACCG
GAGCAAGTCGTGGCCATTGCAAGCAATGGGGGTGGCAAACAGGCTCTTGAGACGGTTCAGAGACTTCTCC
CAGTTCTCTGTCAAGCCCACGGGCTGACTCCCGATCAAGTTGTAGCGATTGCGTCCAACGGTGGAGGGAA
ACAAGCATTGGAGACTGTCCAACGGCTCCTTCCCGTGTTGTGTCAAGCCCACGGTTTGACGCCTGCACAA
GTGGTCGCCA
