>Addgene plasmid #51449 | TALEN-CCR5R18-NtermN3 | depositor partial sequence | sequence record 78497 | TALEN-fwd2
GACGGGGGAAGCAGCCCTGGAAACCGTGCAAAGGTTGTTGCCGGTCCTTTGTCAAGACCACGGCCTTACA
CCGGAGCAAGTCGTGGCCATTGCAAGCAATGGGGGTGGCAAACAGGCTCTTGAGACGGTTCAGAGACTTC
TCCCAGTTCTCTGTCAAGCCCACGGGCTGACTCCCGATCAAGTTGTAGCGATTGCGTCCAACGGTGGAGG
GAAACAAGCATTGGAGACTGTCCAACGGCTCCTTCCCGTGTTGTGTCAAGCCCACGGTTTGACGCCTGCA
CAAGTGGTCGCCATCGCCAGCCATGATGGCGGTAAGCAGGCGCTGGAAACAGTACAGCGCCTGCTGCCTG
TACTGTGCCAGGATCATGGACTGACCCCAGACCAGGTAGTCGCAATCGCGTCACATGACGGGGGAAAGCA
AGCCCTGGAAACCGTGCAAAGGTTGTTGCCGGTCCTTTGTCAAGACCACGGCCTTACACCGGAGCAAGTC
GTGGCCATTGCAAGCAACATCGGTGGCAAACAGGCTCTTGAGACGGTTCAGAGACTTCTCCCAGTTCTCT
GTCAAGCCCACGGGCTGACTCCCGATCAAGTTGTAGCGATTGCGAATAACAATGGAGGGAAACAAGCATT
GGAGACTGTCCAACGGCTCCTTCCCGTGTTGTGTCAAGCCCACGGTTTGACGCCTGCACAAGTGGTCGCC
ATCGCCTCCAATATTGGCGGTAAGCAGGCGCTGGAAACAGTACAGCGCCTGCTGCCTGTACTGTGCCAGG
ATCATGGACTGACCCCAGACCAGGTAGTCGCAATCGCGTCGAACATTGGGGGAAAGCAAGCCCTGGAAAC
CGTGCAAAAG
