>Addgene plasmid #51449 | TALEN-CCR5R18-NtermN3 | depositor partial sequence | sequence record 78498 | TALEN-rev2
TGGCGACCACCTGTTCGGGTGTCAGTCCATGATCCTGGCACAGTACAGGCAGCAGGCGCTGTACTGTTTC
CAGCGCCTGCTTACCGCCATCATGGCTGGCGATGGCGACCACTTGTGCAGGCGTCAAACCGTGGGCTTGA
CACAACACGGGAAGGAGCCGTTGGACAGTCTCCAATGCTTGTTTCCCTCCAATGTTCGACGCAATCGCTA
CAACTTGATCGGGAGTCAGCCCGTGGGCTTGACAGAGAACTGGGAGAAGTCTCTGAACCGTCTCAAGAGC
CTGTTTGCCACCCCCATTGCTTGCAATGGCCACGACTTGCTCCGGTGTAAGGCCGTGGTCTTGACAAAGG
ACCGGCAACAACCTTTGCACGGTTTCCAGGGCTTGCTTTCCCCCAATGTTCGACGCGATTGCGACTACCT
GGTCTGGGGTCAGTCCATGATCCTGGCACAGTACAGGCAGCAGGCGCTGTACTGTTTCCAGCGCCTGCTT
ACCGCCGTTGTTGTTGGCGATGGCGACCACTTGTGCAGGCGTCAAACCGTGGGCTTGACACAACACGGGA
AGGAGCCGTTGGACAGTCTCCAATGCTTGTTTCCCTCCACCGTTGGACGCAATCGCTACAACTTGATCGG
GAGTCAGCCCGTGGGCTTGACAGAGAACTGGGAGAAGTCTCTGAACCGTCTCAAGAGCCTGTTTGCCACC
CCCATTGCTTGCAATGGCCACGACTTGCTCCGGTGTAAGGCCGTGGTCTTGACAAAGGACCGGCAACAAC
CTTTGCACGGTTTCCAGGGCTTGCTTTCCCCCAATGTTCGACGCGATTGCGACTACCTGGTCTGGGGTCA
GTCCATGATC
