>Addgene plasmid #51449 | TALEN-CCR5R18-NtermN3 | depositor partial sequence | sequence record 78499 | TALEN-rev1
GCACGGAGAGACGGTACCGTAAATCGAGACCGAGGAGAGGGTTAGGGATAGGCTTACCTTCGAAGGGCCC
TTAAAAGTTTATCTCGCCGTTATTAAATTTCCGTCTCACTTCCTCTAAGGTTAATGTGCCGGCTTTAATC
ATTTCTCCACCAATTAAAAGCTCTTCTACACTAAGAACAGCTCCATTACAATTAGTCTTATGATTTAATC
GTGTAAGCTGAGCTTTGTAGTTTCCTTTAAAGTGACCACTCACAAATAAAAACTTAAATTCCGTTACAGA
AGATGGATAGACTTTCCACCATTCATTAGGGTTGATATGTTTGTTTCGTGTTTGATTTTCTTTGACATAT
CGTTGCATTTCATCTGCTTGGCCAATTGGCAGATTATAACCTCCGCTATAAGCTTTAGTATCCACGATCA
CACCGTAATCAATAGGAGATCCGACAGTATAAATTGCTCCGTCCGGTTTCCTTGATCCACCCAAATGTTT
ACCTCTATATCCATAAACTTTCATAAAAAATTCCATTACCTTCATTTCAAGAATTCTATCCTGAGTGGAA
TTTCTGGCAATTTCAATTAATTCAATATATTCATGAGGCACATATTTCAATTTATGACGAAGTTCAGATT
TCTTCTCCTCCAGTTCACTTTTGACTAGTTGGGATCCCGCGACTCGATGGGAAGTTCTCTCGGGAATCCG
CCGGTTGGTTCTTTTGATCAATGCGGGAGCATGAGGCAGACCCTTTTTGACTGCATCGAGCGCGGGTCGT
CCACCAAGACATGCCAACGCCACCAGATGGTCATTCGTTAACGCAGCCAACGCGGGATCGGGCCTGGACA
ATTGGGCTAC
