>Addgene plasmid #51449 | TALEN-CCR5R18-NtermN3 | addgene partial sequence | sequence record 81210 | CMV-F 5'-CGCAAATGGGCGGTAGGCGTG-3'
AGCTCTCTGGCTAACTAGAGAACCCACTGCTTACTGGCTTATCGAAATTAATACGACTCACTATAGGGAG
ACCCAAGCTGGCTAGCACCATGGACTACAAAGACCATGACGGTGATTATAAAGATCATGACATCGATTAC
AAGGATGACGATGACAAGATGGCCCCCAAGAAGAAGAGGAAGGTGGGCATTCACCGCGGGGTACCTATGG
TGGACTTGAGGACACTCGGTTATTCGCAACAGCAACAGGAGAAAATCAAGCCTAAGGTCAGGAGCACCGT
CGCGCAACACCACGAGGCGCTTGTGGGGCATGGCTTCACTCATGCGCATATTGTCGCGCTTTCACAGCAC
CCTGCGGCGCTTGGGACGGTGGCTGTCAAATACCAAGATATGATTGCGGCCCTGCCCGAAGCCACGCACG
AGGCAATTGTAGGGGTCGGTAAACAGTGGTCGGGAGCGCGAGCACTTGAGGCGCTGCTGACTGTGGCGGG
TGAGCTTAGGGGGCCTCCGCTCCAGCTCGACACCGGGCAGCTGCTGCAGATCGCGCAGCAGGGGGGAGTA
ACAGCGGTAGAGGCAGTGCACGCCTGGCGCAATGCGCTCACCGGGGCCCCCTTGAACCTGACCCCAGACC
AGGTAGTCGCAATCGCGTCACATGACGGGGGAAAGCAAGCCCTGGAAACCGTGCAAAGGTTGTTGCCGGT
CCTTTGTCAAGACCACGGCCTTACACCGGAGCAAGTCGTGGCCATTGCAAGCAATGGGGGTGGCAAACAG
GCTCTTGAGACGGTTCAGAGACTTCTCCCAGTTCTCTGTCAAGCCCACGGGCTGACTCCCGATCAAGTTG
TAGCGATTGCGTCCAACGGTGGAGGGAAACAAGCATTGGAGACTGTCCAACGGCTCCTTCCCGTGTTGTG
TCAAGCCCACGGTTTGACGCCTGCACAAGTGGTCGCCATCGCCAGCCATGATGGCGGTA
