>Addgene plasmid #51449 | TALEN-CCR5R18-NtermN3 | addgene partial sequence | sequence record 81211 | JDS-TALEN-F 5'-TAGGGGTCGGTAAACAGTGG-3'
TGGCGGGTGAGCTTAGGGGGCCTCCGCTCCAGCTCGACACCGGGCAGCTGCTGCAGATCGCGCAGCAGGG
GGGAGTAACAGCGGTAGAGGCAGTGCACGCCTGGCGCAATGCGCTCACCGGGGCCCCCTTGAACCTGACC
CCAGACCAGGTAGTCGCAATCGCGTCACATGACGGGGGAAAGCAAGCCCTGGAAACCGTGCAAAGGTTGT
TGCCGGTCCTTTGTCAAGACCACGGCCTTACACCGGAGCAAGTCGTGGCCATTGCAAGCAATGGGGGTGG
CAAACAGGCTCTTGAGACGGTTCAGAGACTTCTCCCAGTTCTCTGTCAAGCCCACGGGCTGACTCCCGAT
CAAGTTGTAGCGATTGCGTCCAACGGTGGAGGGAAACAAGCATTGGAGACTGTCCAACGGCTCCTTCCCG
TGTTGTGTCAAGCCCACGGTTTGACGCCTGCACAAGTGGTCGCCATCGCCAGCCATGATGGCGGTAAGCA
GGCGCTGGAAACAGTACAGCGCCTGCTGCCTGTACTGTGCCAGGATCATGGACTGACCCCAGACCAGGTA
GTCGCAATCGCGTCACATGACGGGGGAAAGCAAGCCCTGGAAACCGTGCAAAGGTTGTTGCCGGTCCTTT
GTCAAGACCACGGCCTTACACCGG
