>Addgene plasmid #51449 | TALEN-CCR5R18-NtermN3 | addgene partial sequence | sequence record 81212 | BGH-rev 5'-TAGAAGGCACAGTCGAGG-3'
ACCGGTACGCGTAGAATCGAGACCGAGGAGAGGGTTAGGGATAGGCTTACCTTCGAAGGGCCCTTAAAAG
TTTATCTCGCCGTTATTAAATTTCCGTCTCACTTCCTCTAAGGTTAATGTGCCGGCTTTAATCATTTCTC
CACCAATTAAAAGCTCTTCTACACTAAGAACAGCTCCATTACAATTAGTCTTATGATTTAATCGTGTAAG
CTGAGCTTTGTAGTTTCCTTTAAAGTGACCACTCACAAATAAAAACTTAAATTCCGTTACAGAAGATGGA
TAGACTTTCCACCATTCATTAGGGTTGATATGTTTGTTTCGTGTTTGATTTTCTTTGACATATCGTTGCA
TTTCATCTGCTTGGCCAATTGGCAGATTATAACCTCCGCTATAAGCTTTAGTATCCACGATCACACCGTA
ATCAATAGGAGATCCGACAGTATAAATTGCTCCGTCCGGTTTCCTTGATCCACCCAAATGTTTACCTCTA
TATCCATAAACTTTCATAAAAAATTCCATTACCTTCATTTCAAGAATTCTATCCTGAGTGGAATTTCTGG
CAATTTCAATTAATTCAATATATTCATGAGGCACATATTTCAATTTATGACGAAGTTCAGATTTCTTCTC
CTCCAGTTCACTTTTGACTAGTTGGGATCCCGCGACTCGATGGGAAGTTCTCTCGGGAATCCGCCGGTTG
GTTCTTTTGATCAATGCGGGAGCATGAGGCAGACCCTTTTTGACTGCATCGAGCGCGGGTCGTCCACCAA
GACATGCCAACGCCACCAGATGGTCATTCGTTAACGCAGCCAACGCGGGATCGGGCCTGGACAATTGGGC
TACGATGGACTCCAAGGCTGGCCGTCCTCCCCCATTAGAAGCAATGGCGA
